>Addgene plasmid #125256 | pLEX307-EF1a-ChR2[H134R]-mCherry-Puro-WPRE | addgene full sequence | sequence record 245091 | Addgene NGS Result
GCTTGGTAGGTTTAAGAATAGTTTTTGCTGTACTTTCTATAGTGAATAGAGTTAGGCAGGGATATTCACC
ATTATCGTTTCAGACCCACCTCCCAACCCCGAGGGGACCCATGCATTGCATCTCAATTAGTCAGCAACCA
GGTGTGGAAAGTCCCCAGGCTCCCCAGCAGGCAGAAGTATGCAAAGCATGCGTCTCAATTAGTCAGCAAC
CATAGTCCCGCCCCTAACTCCGCCCATCCCGCCCCTAACTCCGCCCAGTTCCGCCCATTCTCCGCCCCAT
GGCTGACTAATTTTTTTTATTTATGCAGAGGCCGAGGCCGCCTCGGCCTCTGAGCTATTCCAGAAGTAGT
GAGGAGGCTTTTTTGGAGGCCTAGGCTTTTGCAAAAAGCTTTCTAGAGGTACCACCGGAGCTTACCATGA
CCGAGTACAAGCCCACGGTGCGCCTCGCCACCCGCGACGACGTCCCCAGGGCCGTACGCACCCTCGCCGC
CGCGTTCGCCGACTACCCCGCCACGCGCCACACCGTCGATCCGGACCGCCACATCGAGCGGGTCACCGAG
CTGCAAGAACTCTTCCTCACGCGCGTCGGGCTCGACATCGGCAAGGTGTGGGTCGCGGACGACGGCGCCG
CCGTGGCGGTCTGGACCACGCCGGAGAGCGTCGAAGCGGGGGCGGTGTTCGCCGAGATCGGCCCGCGCAT
GGCCGAGTTGAGCGGTTCCCGGCTGGCCGCGCAGCAACAGATGGAAGGCCTCCTGGCGCCGCACCGGCCC
AAGGAGCCCGCGTGGTTCCTGGCCACCGTCGGCGTCTCGCCCGACCACCAGGGCAAGGGTCTGGGCAGCG
CCGTCGTGCTCCCCGGAGTGGAGGCGGCCGAGCGCGCCGGGGTGCCCGCCTTCCTGGAGACCTCCGCGCC
CCGCAACCTCCCCTTCTACGAGCGGCTCGGCTTCACCGTCACCGCCGACGTCGAGGTGCCCGAAGGACCG
CGCACCTGGTGCATGACCCGCAAGCCCGGTGCCAGTTAACGAATTCTAGATCTTGAGACAAATGGCAGTA
TTCATCCACAATTTTAAAAGAAAAGGGGGGATTGGGGGGTACAGTGCAGGGGAAAGAATAGTAGACATAA
TAGCAACAGACATACAAACTAAAGAATTACAAAAACAAATTACAAAAATTCAAAATTTTCGGGTTTATTA
CAGGGACAGCAGAGATCCACTTTGGCGCCGGCTCGAGGCCTGCAGGTGCAAAGATGGATAAAGTTTTAAA
CAGAGAGGAATCTTTGCAGCTAATGGACCTTCTAGGTCTTGAAAGGAGTGGGAATTGGCTCCGGTGCCCG
TCAGTGGGCAGAGCGCACATCGCCCACAGTCCCCGAGAAGTTGGGGGGAGGGGTCGGCAATTGAACCGGT
GCCTAGAGAAGGTGGCGCGGGGTAAACTGGGAAAGTGATGTCGTGTACTGGCTCCGCCTTTTTCCCGAGG
GTGGGGGAGAACCGTATATAAGTGCAGTAGTCGCCGTGAACGTTCTTTTTCGCAACGGGTTTGCCGCCAG
AACACAGGTAAGTGCCGTGTGTGGTTCCCGCGGGCCTGGCCTCTTTACGGGTTATGGCCCTTGCGTGCCT
TGAATTACTTCCACCTGGCTGCAGTACGTGATTCTTGATCCCGAGCTTCGGGTTGGAAGTGGGTGGGAGA
GTTCGAGGCCTTGCGCTTAAGGAGCCCCTTCGCCTCGTGCTTGAGTTGAGGCCTGGCCTGGGCGCTGGGG
CCGCCGCGTGCGAATCTGGTGGCACCTTCGCGCCTGTCTCGCTGCTTTCGATAAGTCTCTAGCCATTTAA
AATTTTTGATGACCTGCTGCGACGCTTTTTTTCTGGCAAGATAGTCTTGTAAATGCGGGCCAAGATCTGC
ACACTGGTATTTCGGTTTTTGGGGCCGCGGGCGGCGACGGGGCCCGTGCGTCCCAGCGCACATGTTCGGC
GAGGCGGGGCCTGCGAGCGCGGCCACCGAGAATCGGACGGGGGTAGTCTCAAGCTGGCCGGCCTGCTCTG
GTGCCTGGCCTCGCGCCGCCGTGTATCGCCCCGCCCTGGGCGGCAAGGCTGGCCCGGTCGGCACCAGTTG
CGTGAGCGGAAAGATGGCCGCTTCCCGGCCCTGCTGCAGGGAGCTCAAAATGGAGGACGCGGCGCTCGGG
AGAGCGGGCGGGTGAGTCACCCACACAAAGGAAAAGGGCCTTTCCGTCCTCAGCCGTCGCTTCATGTGAC
TCCACGGAGTACCGGGCGCCGTCCAGGCACCTCGATTAGTTCTCGAGCTTTTGGAGTACGTCGTCTTTAG
GTTGGGGGGAGGGGTTTTATGCGATGGAGTTTCCCCACACTGAGTGGGTGGAGACTGAAGTTAGGCCAGC
TTGGCACTTGATGTAATTCTCCTTGGAATTTGCCCTTTTTGAGTTTGGATCTTGGTTCATTCTCAAGCCT
CAGACAGTGGTTCAAAGTTTTTTTCTTCCATTTCAGGTGTCGTGAGGCTAGCATCGATTGATCAACAAGT
TTGTACAAAAAAGCAGGCTACCATGGACTATGGCGGCGCTTTGTCTGCCGTCGGACGCGAACTTTTGTTC
GTTACTAATCCTGTGGTGGTGAACGGGTCCGTCCTGGTCCCTGAGGATCAATGTTACTGTGCCGGATGGA
TTGAATCTCGCGGCACGAACGGCGCTCAGACCGCGTCAAATGTCCTGCAGTGGCTTGCAGCAGGATTCAG
CATTTTGCTGCTGATGTTCTATGCCTACCAAACCTGGAAATCTACATGCGGCTGGGAGGAGATCTATGTG
TGCGCCATTGAAATGGTTAAGGTGATTCTCGAGTTCTTTTTTGAGTTTAAGAATCCCTCTATGCTCTACC
TTGCCACAGGACACCGGGTGCAGTGGCTGCGCTATGCAGAGTGGCTGCTCACTTGTCCTGTCATCCTTAT
CCGCCTGAGCAACCTCACCGGCCTGAGCAACGACTACAGCAGGAGAACCATGGGACTCCTTGTCTCAGAC
ATCGGGACTATCGTGTGGGGGGCTACCAGCGCCATGGCAACCGGCTATGTTAAAGTCATCTTCTTTTGTC
TTGGATTGTGCTATGGCGCGAACACATTTTTTCACGCCGCCAAAGCATATATCGAGGGTTATCATACTGT
GCCAAAGGGTCGGTGCCGCCAGGTCGTGACCGGCATGGCATGGCTGTTTTTCGTGAGCTGGGGTATGTTC
CCAATTCTCTTCATTTTGGGGCCCGAAGGTTTTGGCGTCCTGAGCGTCTATGGCTCCACCGTAGGTCACA
CGATTATTGATCTGATGAGTAAAAATTGTTGGGGGTTGTTGGGACACTACCTGCGCGTCCTGATCCACGA
GCACATATTGATTCACGGAGATATCCGCAAAACCACCAAACTGAACATCGGCGGAACGGAGATCGAGGTC
GAGACTCTCGTCGAAGACGAAGCCGAGGCCGGAGCCGTGCCAGCGGCCGCCGTGAGCAAGGGCGAGGAGG
ATAACATGGCCATCATCAAGGAGTTCATGCGCTTCAAGGTGCACATGGAGGGCTCCGTGAACGGCCACGA
GTTCGAGATCGAGGGCGAGGGCGAGGGCCGCCCCTACGAGGGCACCCAGACCGCCAAGCTGAAGGTGACC
AAGGGTGGCCCCCTGCCCTTCGCCTGGGACATCCTGTCCCCTCAGTTCATGTACGGCTCCAAGGCCTACG
TGAAGCACCCCGCCGACATCCCCGACTACTTGAAGCTGTCCTTCCCCGAGGGCTTCAAGTGGGAGCGCGT
GATGAACTTCGAGGACGGCGGCGTGGTGACCGTGACCCAGGACTCCTCCCTGCAGGACGGCGAGTTCATC
TACAAGGTGAAGCTGCGCGGCACCAACTTCCCCTCCGACGGCCCCGTAATGCAGAAGAAGACCATGGGCT
GGGAGGCCTCCTCCGAGCGGATGTACCCCGAGGACGGCGCCCTGAAGGGCGAGATCAAGCAGAGGCTGAA
GCTGAAGGACGGCGGCCACTACGACGCTGAGGTCAAGACCACCTACAAGGCCAAGAAGCCCGTGCAGCTG
CCCGGCGCCTACAACGTCAACATCAAGTTGGACATCACCTCCCACAACGAGGACTACACCATCGTGGAAC
AGTACGAACGCGCCGAGGGCCGCCACTCCACCGGCGGCATGGACGAGCTGTACAAGTAACACCCAGCTTT
CTTGTACAAAGTGGTTGATATCGGTAAGCCTATCCCTAACCCTCTCCTCGGTCTCGATTCTACGTAGTAA
TGAACTAGTACCGGTTAAGTCGACAATCAACGCGTTAAGTCGACAATCAACCTCTGGATTACAAAATTTG
TGAAAGATTGACTGGTATTCTTAACTATGTTGCTCCTTTTACGCTATGTGGATACGCTGCTTTAATGCCT
TTGTATCATGCTATTGCTTCCCGTATGGCTTTCATTTTCTCCTCCTTGTATAAATCCTGGTTGCTGTCTC
TTTATGAGGAGTTGTGGCCCGTTGTCAGGCAACGTGGCGTGGTGTGCACTGTGTTTGCTGACGCAACCCC
CACTGGTTGGGGCATTGCCACCACCTGTCAGCTCCTTTCCGGGACTTTCGCTTTCCCCCTCCCTATTGCC
ACGGCGGAACTCATCGCCGCCTGCCTTGCCCGCTGCTGGACAGGGGCTCGGCTGTTGGGCACTGACAATT
CCGTGGTGTTGTCGGGGAAATCATCGTCCTTTCCTTGGCTGCTCGCCTGTGTTGCCACCTGGATTCTGCG
CGGGACGTCCTTCTGCTACGTCCCTTCGGCCCTCAATCCAGCGGACCTTCCTTCCCGCGGCCTGCTGCCG
GCTCTGCGGCCTCTTCCGCGTCTTCGCCTTCGCCCTCAGACGAGTCGGATCTCCCTTTGGGCCGCCTCCC
CGCGTCGACTTTAAGACCAATGACTTACAAGGCAGCTGTAGATCTTAGCCACTTTTTAAAAGAAAAGGGG
GGACTGGAAGGGCTAATTCACTCCCAACGAAGACAAGATCTGCTTTTTGCTTGTACTGGGTCTCTCTGGT
TAGACCAGATCTGAGCCTGGGAGCTCTCTGGCTAACTAGGGAACCCACTGCTTAAGCCTCAATAAAGCTT
GCCTTGAGTGCTTCAAGTAGTGTGTGCCCGTCTGTTGTGTGACTCTGGTAACTAGAGATCCCTCAGACCC
TTTTAGTCAGTGTGGAAAATCTCTAGCAGTACGTATAGTAGTTCATGTCATCTTATTATTCAGTATTTAT
AACTTGCAAAGAAATGAATATCAGAGAGTGAGAGGAACTTGTTTATTGCAGCTTATAATGGTTACAAATA
AAGCAATAGCATCACAAATTTCACAAATAAAGCATTTTTTTCACTGCATTCTAGTTGTGGTTTGTCCAAA
CTCATCAATGTATCTTATCATGTCTGGCTCTAGCTATCCCGCCCCTAACTCCGCCCATCCCGCCCCTAAC
TCCGCCCAGTTCCGCCCATTCTCCGCCCCATGGCTGACTAATTTTTTTTATTTATGCAGAGGCCGAGGCC
GCCTCGGCCTCTGAGCTATTCCAGAAGTAGTGAGGAGGCTTTTTTGGAGGCCTAGGGACGTACCCAATTC
GCCCTATAGTGAGTCGTATTACGCGCGCTCACTGGCCGTCGTTTTACAACGTCGTGACTGGGAAAACCCT
GGCGTTACCCAACTTAATCGCCTTGCAGCACATCCCCCTTTCGCCAGCTGGCGTAATAGCGAAGAGGCCC
GCACCGATCGCCCTTCCCAACAGTTGCGCAGCCTGAATGGCGAATGGG
[124 nt withheld, positions 5789-5912]
C
[91 nt withheld, positions 5914-6004]
A
[49 nt withheld, positions 6006-6054]
CCTTTGACGTTGGAGTCCACGTTCTTT
[37 nt withheld, positions 6082-6118]
ACCCTATCTCGGTCTATTCTTTTGATTTATAAGGGATTTTGCCGATTTCGGCCTATTGGTTAAAAAATGA
GCTGATTTAACAAAAATTTAACGCGAATTTTAACAAAATATTAACGCTTACAATTTAGGTGGCACTTTTC
GGGGAAATGTGCGCGGAACCCCTATTTGTTTATTTTTCTAAATACATTCAAATATGTATCCGCTCATGAG
ACAATAACCCTGATAAATGCTTCAATAATATTGAAAAAGGAAGAGTATGAGTATTCAACATTTCCGTGTC
GCCCTTATTCCCTTTTTTGCGGCATTTTGCCTTCCTGTTTTTGCTCACCCAGAAACGCTGGTGAAAGTAA
AAGATGCTGAAGATCAGTTGGGTGCACGAGTGGGTTACATCGAACTGGATCTCAACAGCGGTAAGATCCT
TGAGAGTTTTCGCCCCGAAGAACGTTTTCCAATGATGAGCACTTTTAAAGTTCTGCTATGTGGCGCGGTA
TTATCCCGTATTGACGCCGGGCAAGAGCAACTCGGTCGCCGCATACACTATTCTCAGAATGACTTGGTTG
AGTACTCACCAGTCACAGAAAAGCATCTTACGGATGGCATGACAGTAAGAGAATTATGCAGTGCTGCCAT
AACCATGAGTGATAACACTGCGGCCAACTTACTTCTGACAACGATCGGAGGACCGAAGGAGCTAACCGCT
TTTTTGCACAACATGGGGGATCATGTAACTCGCCTTGATCGTTGGGAACCGGAGCTGAATGAAGCCATAC
CAAACGACGAGCGTGACACCACGATGCCTGTAGCAATGGCAACAACGTTGCGCAAACTATTAACTGGCGA
ACTACTTACTCTAGCTTCCCGGCAACAATTAATAGACTGGATGGAGGCGGATAAAGTTGCAGGACCACTT
CTGCGCTCGGCCCTTCCGGCTGGCTGGTTTATTGCTGATAAATCTGGAGCCGGTGAGCGTGGGTCTCGCG
GTATCATTGCAGCACTGGGGCCAGATGGTAAGCCCTCCCGTATCGTAGTTATCTACACGACGGGGAGTCA
GGCAACTATGGATGAACGAAATAGACAGATCGCTGAGATAGGTGCCTCACTGATTAAGCATTGGTAACTG
TCAGACCAAGTTTACTCATATATACTTTAGATTGATTTAAAACTTCATTTTTAATTTAAAAGGATCTAGG
TGAAGATCCTTTTTGATAATCTCATGACCAAAATCCCTTAACGTGAGTTTTCGTTCCACTGAGCGTCAGA
CCCCGTAGAAAAGATCAAAGGATCTTCTTGAGATCCTTTTTTTCTGCGCGTAATCTGCTGCTTGCAAACA
AAAAAACCACCGCTACCAGCGGTGGTTTGTTTGCCGGATCAAGAGCTACCAACTCTTTTTCCGAAGGTAA
CTGGCTTCAGCAGAGCGCAGATACCAAATACTGTTCTTCTAGTGTAGCCGTAGTTAGGCCACCACTTCAA
GAACTCTGTAGCACCGCCTACATACCTCGCTCTGCTAATCCTGTTACCAGTGGCTGCTGCCAGTGGCGAT
AAGTCGTGTCTTACCGGGTTGGACTCAAGACGATAGTTACCGGATAAGGCGCAGCGGTCGGGCTGAACGG
GGGGTTCGTGCACACAGCCCAGCTTGGAGCGAACGACCTACACCGAACTGAGATACCTACAGCGTGAGCT
ATGAGAAAGCGCCACGCTTCCCGAAGGGAGAAAGGCGGACAGGTATCCGGTAAGCGGCAGGGTCGGAACA
GGAGAGCGCACGAGGGAGCTTCCAGGGGGAAACGCCTGGTATCTTTATAGTCCTGTCGGGTTTCGCCACC
TCTGACTTGAGCGTCGATTTTTGTGATGCTCGTCAGGGGGGCGGAGCCTATGGAAAAACGCCAGCAACGC
GGCCTTTTTACGGTTCCTGGCCTTTTGCTGGCCTTTTGCTCACATGTTCTTTCCTGCGTTATCCCCTGAT
TCTGTGGATAACCGTATTACCGCCTTTGAGTGAGCTGATACCGCTCGCCGCAGCCGAACGACCGAGCGCA
GCGAGTCAGTGAGCGAGGAAGCGGAAGAGCGCCCAATACGCAAACCGCCTCTCCCCGCGCGTTGGCCGAT
TCATTAATGCAGCTGGCACGACAGGTTTCCCGACTGGAAAGCGGGCAGTGAGCGCAACGCAATTAATGTG
AGTTAGCTCACTCATTAGGCACCCCAGGCTTTACACTTTATGCTTCCGGCTCGTATGTTGTGTGGAATTG
TGAGCGGATAACAATTTCACACAGGAAACAGCTATGACCATGATTACGCCAAGCGCGCAATTAACCCTCA
CTAAAGGGAACAAAAGCTGGAGCTGCAAGCTTAATGTAGTCTTATGCAATACTCTTGTAGTCTTGCAACA
TGGTAACGATGAGTTAGCAACATGCCTTACAAGGAGAGAAAAAGCACCGTGCATGCCGATTGGTGGAAGT
AAGGTGGTACGATCGTGCCTTATTAGGAAGGCAACAGACGGGTCTGACATGGATTGGACGAACCACTGAA
TTGCCGCATTGCAGAGATATTGTATTTAAGTGCCTAGCTCGATACATAAACGGGTCTCTCTGGTTAGACC
AGATCTGAGCCTGGGAGCTCTCTGGCTAACTAGGGAACCCACTGCTTAAGCCTCAATAAAGCTTGCCTTG
AGTGCTTCAAGTAGTGTGTGCCCGTCTGTTGTGTGACTCTGGTAACTAGAGATCCCTCAGACCCTTTTAG
TCAGTGTGGAAAATCTCTAGCAGTGGCGCCCGAACAGGGACTTGAAAGCGAAAGGGAAACCAGAGGAGCT
CTCTCGACGCAGGACTCGGCTTGCTGAAGCGCGCACGGCAAGAGGCGAGGGGCGGCGACTGGTGAGTACG
CCAAAAATTTTGACTAGCGGAGGCTAGAAGGAGAGAGATGGGTGCGAGAGCGTCAGTATTAAGCGGGGGA
GAATTAGATCGCGATGGGAAAAAATTCGGTTAAGGCCAGGGGGAAAGAAAAAATATAAATTAAAACATAT
AGTATGGGCAAGCAGGGAGCTAGAACGATTCGCAGTTAATCCTGGCCTGTTAGAAACATCAGAAGGCTGT
AGACAAATACTGGGACAGCTACAACCATCCCTTCAGACAGGATCAGAAGAACTTAGATCATTATATAATA
CAGTAGCAACCCTCTATTGTGTGCATCAAAGGATAGAGATAAAAGACACCAAGGAAGCTTTAGACAAGAT
AGAGGAAGAGCAAAACAAAAGTAAGACCACCGCACAGCAAGCGGCCGCTGATCTTCAGACCTGGAGGAGG
AGATATGAGGGACAATTGGAGAAGTGAATTATATAAATATAAAGTAGTAAAAATTGAACCATTAGGAGTA
GCACCCACCAAGGCAAAGAGAAGAGTGGTGCAGAGAGAAAAAAGAGCAGTGGGAATAGGAGCTTTGTTCC
TTGGGTTCTTGGGAGCAGCAGGAAGCACTATGGGCGCAGCGTCAATGACGCTGACGGTACAGGCCAGACA
ATTATTGTCTGGTATAGTGCAGCAGCAGAACAATTTGCTGAGGGCTATTGAGGCGCAACAGCATCTGTTG
CAACTCACAGTCTGGGGCATCAAGCAGCTCCAGGCAAGAATCCTGGCTGTGGAAAGATACCTAAAGGATC
AACAGCTCCTGGGGATTTGGGGTTGCTCTGGAAAACTCATTTGCACCACTGCTGTGCCTTGGAATGCTAG
TTGGAGTAATAAATCTCTGGAACAGATTTGGAATCACACGACCTGGATGGAGTGGGACAGAGAAATTAAC
AATTACACAAGCTTAATACACTCCTTAATTGAAGAATCGCAAAACCAGCAAGAAAAGAATGAACAAGAAT
TATTGGAATTAGATAAATGGGCAAGTTTGTGGAATTGGTTTAACATAACAAATTGGCTGTGGTATATAAA
ATTATTCATAATGATAGTAGGAG
Features (pLannotate 1.2.2; 34 found; start..end, strand, type, name):
      3..110     +  CDS            env (fragment): ENV_HV1H2 - Experimental evidence at protein level: Swiss-Prot protein existence level 1. [Transmembrane protein gp41]: Acts as a class I viral fusion protein. Under the current model, the protein has at least 3 conformational states: pre-fusion native state, pre-hairpin intermediate state, and post-fusion hairpin state. During fusion of viral and target intracellular membranes, the coiled coil regions (heptad repeats) assume a trimer-of-hairpins structure, positioning the fusion peptide in close proximity to the C-terminal region of the ectodomain. The formation of this structure appears to d
    117..140     +  promoter       SV40 promoter (fragment): SV40 early promoter
    141..212     +  promoter       SV40 promoter (fragment): SV40 enhancer and early promoter
    236..371     +  rep_origin     SV40 ori: SV40 origin of replication
    417..1013    +  CDS            PuroR (fragment): puromycin N-acetyltransferase; pac from Streptomyces; confers resistance to puromycin
   1062..1179    +  misc_feature   cPPT/CTS: central polypurine tract and central termination sequence of HIV-1
   1244..1310    +  CDS            small t antigen (fragment): SV40 (simian virus 40) small t antigen
   1317..2495    +  promoter       EF-1α promoter: strong constitutive promoter for human elongation factor EF-1α
   2515..2539    +  protein_bind   attB1: mutant version of attB; recombination site for the Gateway® BP reaction BP Clonase™
   2543..3469    +  CDS            ChR2(H134R): H134R mutant of an N-terminal fragment of channelrhodopsin-2 from the alga Chlamydomonas reinhardtii (Nagel et al., 2005) blue light-activated cation channel
   3482..4188    +  CDS            mCherry (fragment): monomeric derivative of DsRed fluorescent protein (Shaner et al., 2004) mammalian codon-optimized
   4191..4215    -  protein_bind   attB2: mutant version of attB; recombination site for the Gateway® BP reaction BP Clonase™
   4223..4264    +  CDS            V5 tag: epitope tag from simian virus 5
   4315..4903    +  misc_feature   WPRE: woodchuck hepatitis virus posttranscriptional regulatory element
   4954..4973    +  misc_feature   cPPT/CTS (fragment): central polypurine tract and central termination sequence of HIV-1
   4975..5208    +  LTR            3' LTR (ΔU3): self-inactivating 3' long terminal repeat (LTR) from HIV-1
   5286..5407    +  polyA_signal   SV40 poly(A) signal: SV40 polyadenylation signal
   5447..5582    +  rep_origin     SV40 ori: SV40 origin of replication
   5603..5621    -  promoter       T7 promoter: promoter for bacteriophage T7 RNA polymerase
   5629..5784    +  CDS            lacZα (fragment): LacZα fragment of β-galactosidase; lacZ fragment
   5789..6217    +  rep_origin     f1 ori (sequence partly withheld): f1 bacteriophage origin of replication; arrow indicates direction of (+) strand synthesis
   6270..6374    +  promoter       AmpR promoter: bla
   6375..7235    +  CDS            AmpR: β-lactamase; bla; confers resistance to ampicillin, carbenicillin, and related antibiotics
   7406..7994    +  rep_origin     ori: high-copy-number ColE1/pMB1/pBR322/pUC origin of replication
   8177..8269    +  CDS            lacI (fragment): lac repressor; lacI; The lac repressor binds to the lac operator to inhibit transcription in E. coli. This inhibition can be relieved by adding lactose or isopropyl-β-D-thiogalactopyranoside (IPTG).
   8282..8303    +  protein_bind   CAP binding site: CAP binding activates transcription in the presence of cAMP. E. coli catabolite activator protein
   8318..8348    +  promoter       lac promoter: promoter for the E. coli lac operon
   8356..8372    +  protein_bind   lac operator: The lac repressor binds to the lac operator to inhibit transcription in E. coli. This inhibition can be relieved by adding lactose or isopropyl-β-D-thiogalactopyranoside (IPTG). lac repressor encoded by lacI
   8417..8435    +  promoter       T3 promoter: promoter for bacteriophage T3 RNA polymerase
   8463..8689    +  promoter       RSV promoter: Rous sarcoma virus enhancer/promoter
   8690..8870    +  LTR            5' LTR (truncated): truncated 5' long terminal repeat (LTR) from HIV-1
   8917..9042    +  misc_feature   HIV-1 Ψ: packaging signal of human immunodeficiency virus type 1
   9026..9389    +  CDS            HIV-1 gag (fragment): gag protein from human immunodeficiency virus 1; gag
   9535..9768    +  misc_feature   RRE: The Rev response element (RRE) of HIV-1 allows for Rev-dependent mRNA export from the nucleus to the cytoplasm.
