[The description below was written by a language model from this plasmid's Addgene catalogue record and pLannotate feature annotations shown in this document.]
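Description:
pLEX307-EF1a-ChR2[H134R]-mCherry-Puro-WPRE is a third-generation, self-inactivating lentiviral expression plasmid of about 10 kb, built on the pLEX_307 Gateway destination backbone. It is propagated in E. coli through a high-copy ColE1/pUC-type origin with ampicillin resistance (AmpR under its own bla promoter), and it also carries an f1 origin. The viral genome is transcribed from a chimeric RSV promoter fused to a truncated HIV-1 5' LTR, which makes packaging Tat-independent. This is followed by the Ψ packaging signal with a gag fragment, the RRE for Rev-dependent nuclear export, a cPPT/CTS element, and a ΔU3 3' LTR that inactivates LTR promoter activity after integration. An SV40 polyadenylation signal lies downstream of the 3' LTR.

Two cassettes sit within the provirus. An SV40 early promoter/origin drives puromycin N-acetyltransferase, allowing selection of transduced mammalian cells. Downstream, the constitutive human EF-1α promoter drives the payload, which was introduced by Gateway recombination and is flanked by attB1 and attB2. This payload is a codon-humanized channelrhodopsin-2 fragment carrying the H134R mutation, fused at its C terminus to mCherry. The catalogue lists the insert species as human, but the feature annotation identifies the channel as derived from the alga Chlamydomonas reinhardtii. A backbone V5 tag lies just past attB2; the record does not indicate whether it is translated as part of the fusion. A WPRE after the cassette enhances transcript stability and expression.

The construct is intended for stable delivery of a blue-light-gated cation channel for optogenetic activation of cells, with red fluorescence marking expression. The associated work applied it to optogenetic motor neurons in a human iPS-derived three-dimensional neuromuscular model of ALS.
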