Addgene plasmid #125256: pLEX307-EF1a-ChR2[H134R]-mCherry-Puro-WPRE
Purpose: 3rd gen lentiviral expression of humanized ChR2 with H134R mutation fused to mCherry driven by EF1a promoter for optogenetic activation with puro selection
Depositing lab: Roger D. Kamm. Depositing organization: Massachusetts Institute of Technology. Publication: Microphysiological 3D model of amyotrophic lateral sclerosis (ALS) from human iPS-derived muscle cells and optogenetic motor neurons. Osaki T, Uzel SGM, Kamm RD. Sci Adv. 2018 Oct 10;4(10):eaat5847. doi: 10.1126/sciadv.aat5847. eCollection 2018 Oct. PubMed 30324134.
Backbone
  Vector backbone: pLEX_307
  Backbone manufacturer: Addgene #41392 (provided by David Root)
  Backbone size w/o insert (bp): 8423
  Total vector size (bp): 10061
  Vector type: Mammalian Expression, Lentiviral
  Selectable markers: Puromycin
Growth in bacteria
  Bacterial resistance: Ampicillin, 100 μg/mL
  Growth temperature: 37°C
  Growth strain: NEB Stable
  Copy number: High Copy
Gene/Insert
  Gene/Insert name: hChR2(H134R) (alt name: Channelrhodopsin-2)
  Species: H. sapiens (human)
  Insert size (bp): 1638
  Promoter: EF1a-forward
  Tag / fusion protein: mCherry (C terminal on insert)
  Cloning method: Gateway Cloning
  Sequencing primers: 5′ TCAAGCCTCAGACAGTGGTTC
Terms and licenses: Academic/Nonprofit Terms; Industry Terms: Not Available to Industry
How to cite: pLEX307-EF1a-ChR2[H134R]-mCherry-Puro-WPRE was a gift from Roger D. Kamm (Addgene plasmid # 125256 ; http://n2t.net/addgene:125256 ; RRID:Addgene_125256)
